Addgene plasmid #30278: pETCON-HB5/design_58
Depositing lab: David Baker. Depositing organization: University of Washington. Publication: Community-Wide Assessment of Protein-Interface Modeling Suggests Improvements to Design Methodology. Fleishman SJ, Whitehead TA, Strauch EM, Corn JE, Qin S, Zhou HX, Mitchell JC, Demerdash ON, Takeda-Shitaka M, Terashi G, Moal IH, Li X, Bates PA, Zacharias M, Park H, Ko JS, Lee H, Seok C, Bourquard T, Bernauer J, Poupon A, Aze J, Soner S, Ovali SK, Ozbek P, Tal NB, Haliloglu T, Hwang H, Vreven T, Pierce BG, Weng Z, Perez-Cano L, Pons C, Fernandez-Recio J, Jiang F, Yang F, Gong X, Cao L, Xu X, Liu B, Wang P, Li C, Wang C, Robert CH, Guharoy M, Liu S, Huang Y, Li L, Guo D, Chen Y, Xiao Y, London N, Itzhaki Z, Schueler-Furman O, Inbar Y, Patapov V, Cohen M, Schreiber G, Tsuchiya Y, Kanamori E, Standley DM, Nakamura H, Kinoshita K, Driggers CM, Hall RG, Morgan JL, Hsu VL, Zhan J, Yang Y, Zhou Y, Kastritis PL, Bonvin AM, Zhang W, Camacho CJ, Kilambi KP, Sircar A, Gray JJ, Ohue M, Uchikoga N, Matsuzaki Y, Ishida T, Akiyama Y, Khashan R, Bush S, Fouches D, Tropsha A, Esquivel-Rodriguez J, Kihara D, Stranges PB, Jacak R, Kuhlman B, Huang SY, Zou X, Wodak SJ, Janin J, Baker D. J Mol Biol. 2011 Sep 29. 10.1016/j.jmb.2011.09.031 PubMed 22001016.
Backbone
  Vector backbone: pETCON
  Backbone size w/o insert (bp): 5400
  Vector type: Yeast Expression
Growth in bacteria
  Bacterial resistance: Ampicillin, 100 μg/mL
  Growth temperature: 37°C
  Growth strain: DH5alpha
  Copy number: High Copy
Gene/Insert
  Gene/Insert name: SC1918/H1 HA designed binding protein HB5
  Species: Designed Sequence
  Insert size (bp): 495
  Cloning method: Restriction Enzyme; 5′ cloning site NdeI (not destroyed); 3′ cloning site XhoI (not destroyed)
  Sequencing primers: 5′ UP-GS
Resource information
  A portion of this plasmid was derived from a plasmid made by: Designed sequence
Terms and licenses: Academic/Nonprofit Terms; Industry Terms: Not Available to Industry
How to cite: pETCON-HB5/design_58 was a gift from David Baker (Addgene plasmid # 30278 ; http://n2t.net/addgene:30278 ; RRID:Addgene_30278)
