[The description below was written by a language model from this plasmid's Addgene catalogue record.]
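Description:
pETCON-HB5/design_58 is a yeast expression plasmid built on the pETCON backbone (about 5.4 kb without insert) that carries a roughly 495 bp computationally designed open reading frame. It is propagated in E. coli as a high-copy plasmid under ampicillin selection. The record does not list the yeast origin, the yeast selectable marker, the promoter driving the insert, or any fusion partners or epitope tags, and no feature table is provided. pETCON is generally known as a yeast surface-display vector, but whether and how this insert is fused for display cannot be confirmed from the fields given.

The insert, HB5 (design 58), is described as a designed binding protein directed against the H1 hemagglutinin of the SC1918 influenza virus. It is an entirely artificial sequence rather than a gene from a natural organism. It was cloned by restriction digestion between NdeI at the 5′ end and XhoI at the 3′ end. Both sites remain intact, so the design can be excised or replaced with other variants in the same vector context.

The associated publication is a community-wide assessment of protein-interface modeling aimed at improving design methodology. This suggests the plasmid is one of a series of de novo interface designs that were expressed in yeast to test experimentally whether they bind their hemagglutinin target. It would therefore serve as a reference construct for benchmarking or re-testing computational protein–protein interface designs, or as a starting point for mutagenesis and affinity screening of this particular design. The record restricts distribution to academic and nonprofit users.
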