>Addgene plasmid #30278 | pETCON-HB5/design_58 | depositor partial sequence | sequence record 13934 | Author sequence
CATATGGGTATGTGGGATGAAACAGAATTGGGTTTGTACAAAGTATCCGAAAGTGTCGATGCCAGAGACA
CCAATATGGGTGCCTGGTTTACTGCTTACGTTGTAAGAGTTACAAGAAAGGCTCCATCAAGAGATGAACC
TTGTTCTTCAACCTCAAGACCAGCATTGGAAGAAGATGTTATCTATCATGTAACTTACATGGACTACCCT
TCCAATGGTGTCGTTCAAATGAACAGTAGAGATGTTAGAGCTTCTGCATCAACCATTATTAAGTGGCAAG
ATTTGGAAGTTGGTCAAGTAGTCATGTTGAACTACAACCCAGATAACCCTAAGGAAAGAGGTTTCTGGTA
CGACGCAGAAATATCCAGAAAGAGAGAAACTAGAACAGCAAGAGAATTATACGCCAATGTTGTATTGGGT
GACGACTCTTTGAACGATTGCAGAATCATCTTCGTTGATGAAGTTTTCAAGATTGAAAGACCAGGTGAAC
TCGAG
