>Addgene plasmid #30278 | pETCON-HB5/design_58 | addgene partial sequence | sequence record 35451 | 30278 with GAL1
CCCTACTTCATACATTTTCAATTAAGATGCAGTTACTTCGCTGTTTTTCAATATTTTCTGTTATTGCTTC
AGTTTTAGCACAGGAACTGACAACTATATGCGAGCAAATCCCCTCACCAACTTTAGAATCGACGCCGTAC
TCTTTGTCAACGACTACTATTTTGGCCAACGGGAAGGCAATGCAAGGAGTTTTTGAATATTACAAATCAG
TAACGTTTGTCAGTAATTGCGGTTCTCACCCCTCAACAACTAGCAAAGGCAGCCCCATAAACACACAGTA
TGTTTTTAAGGACAATAGCTCGACGATTGAAGGTAGATACCCATACGACGTTCCAGACTACGCTCTGCAG
GCTAGTGGTGGAGGAGGCTCTGGTGGAGGCGGTAGCGGAGGCGGAGGGTCGGCTAGCCATATGGGTATGT
GGGATGAAACAGAATTGGGTTTGTACAAAGTATCCGAAAGTGTCGATGCCAGAGACACCAATATGGGTGC
CTGGTTTACTGCTTACGTTGTAAGAGTTACAAGAAAGGCTCCATCAAGAGATGAACCTTGTTCTTCAACC
TCAAGACCAGCATTGGAAGAAGATGTTATCTATCATGTAACTTACATGGACTACCCTTCCAATGGTGTCG
TTCAAATGAACAGTAGAGATGTTAGAGCTTCTGCATCAACCATTATTAAGTGGCAAGATTTGGAAGTTGG
TCAAGTAGTCATGTTGAACTACAACCCAGATAACCCTAAGGAAAGAGGTTTCTGGTACGACGCAGAAATA
TCCAGAAAGAGAGAAACTAGAACAGCAAGAGAATTATACGCCAATGTTGTATTGGGTGACGACTCTTTGA
ACGATTGCAGAATCATCTTCGTTGA
